Addgene plasmid #78462: Sumo3 PolQM1
Purpose: Inducible expression in E. coli
Depositing lab: Sylvie Doublie & Susan Wallace. Depositing organization: University of Vermont and State Agricultural College. Publication: Lesion bypass activity of DNA polymerase theta (POLQ) is an intrinsic property of the pol domain and depends on unique sequence inserts. Hogg M, Seki M, Wood RD, Doublie S, Wallace SS. J Mol Biol. 2011 Jan 21;405(3):642-52. doi: 10.1016/j.jmb.2010.10.041. Epub 2010 Nov 2. PubMed 21050863.
Backbone
  Vector backbone: pE-SUMO3 fusion vector
  Backbone manufacturer: Life Sensors
  Backbone size w/o insert (bp): 5743
  Vector type: Bacterial Expression
  Selectable markers: none
Growth in bacteria
  Bacterial resistance: Ampicillin, 100 μg/mL
  Growth temperature: 37°C
  Growth strain: DH5alpha
  Copy number: Unknown
Gene/Insert
  Gene/Insert name: Polymerase theta (alt name: POLQ)
  Species: H. sapiens (human)
  Mutation: delta 1-1791; Q2513R (please see depositor comments below)
  GenBank ID: 10721
  Entrez Gene: POLQ (a.k.a. PRO0327)
  Promoter: T7
  Tag / fusion protein: His (N terminal on backbone); SUMO3 (N terminal on backbone)
  Cloning method: Restriction Enzyme; 5′ cloning site BsaI (not destroyed); 3′ cloning site XbaI (not destroyed)
  Sequencing primers: 5′ T7; 3′ T7term
Resource information
  A portion of this plasmid was derived from a plasmid made by: Original full length POLQ gene came from Rick Wood (then at University of Pittsburgh, now at MD Anderson).
Terms and licenses: Academic/Nonprofit Terms; Industry Terms: Not Available to Industry
Depositor comments: Has SUMO3 protease cleavage site. Please note that mutation Q2513R in POLQ was found during Addgene's quality control. The depositor noted that Q2513R is an amino acid variant representing a common human snp (T instead of C) rs1381057. This mutation does NOT affect plasmid function.
How to cite: Sumo3 PolQM1 was a gift from Sylvie Doublie & Susan Wallace (Addgene plasmid # 78462 ; http://n2t.net/addgene:78462 ; RRID:Addgene_78462)
