[The description below was written by a language model from this plasmid's Addgene catalogue record.]
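Description:
Sumo3 PolQM1 is a bacterial expression plasmid built on the commercial pE-SUMO3 fusion vector (backbone about 5.7 kb without insert) for inducible production of a fragment of human DNA polymerase theta (POLQ) in E. coli. It is propagated under ampicillin selection; the record gives no origin of replication, lists the copy number as unknown, and includes no feature table, so finer details of the backbone cannot be confirmed here.

The insert is a truncated POLQ coding sequence lacking residues 1–1791, leaving the C-terminal portion of the protein. The title of the associated study concerns the lesion bypass activity of the pol domain, which suggests this fragment corresponds to the polymerase domain. It was cloned between BsaI and XbaI sites, both of which are retained. Transcription is driven by a T7 promoter, so expression requires a host strain supplying T7 RNA polymerase, typically under inducible control. The backbone contributes an N-terminal His tag followed by SUMO3, giving a His-SUMO3-POLQ fusion. The His tag allows metal-affinity purification, and SUMO fusion partners are generally used to improve solubility and yield. The depositor notes a SUMO3 protease cleavage site, which lets the tags be removed after purification.

The sequence carries a Q2513R substitution detected during repository quality control. According to the depositor, this is a common human single-nucleotide polymorphism that does not affect plasmid function. The construct is suited to making recombinant POLQ fragment protein for biochemical work such as translesion synthesis studies.
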