>Addgene plasmid #78462 | Sumo3 PolQM1 | depositor partial sequence | sequence record 151226 | POLQ M1 sequence
GGGTTCAAAGACAACAGCCCTATTAGTGACACAAGCTTTTCACTTCAGTTATCACAGGATGGATTACAGT
TAACTCCAGCCTCAAGCAGTTCAGAAAGTTTGTCCATAATTGATGTAGCAAGTGACCAAAATCTTTTCCA
AACATTCATTAAGGAGTGGCGGTGCAAAAAGCGATTTTCCATCTCACTGGCTTGTGAAAAGATTAGAAGT
TTGACATCTTCTAAAACTGCTACTATTGGCAGTAGGTTTAAGCAAGCTAGCTCACCTCAGGAAATTCCTA
TTAGAGATGATGGATTTCCCATTAAAGGTTGTGATGACACCTTGGTGGTTGGACTGGCAGTATGCTGGGG
TGGAAGGGATGCCTATTATTTTTCACTGCAGAAGGAACAAAAGCATTCTGAAATTAGTGCCAGTTTGGTT
CCACCTTCTTTAGATCCAAGCCTGACTTTGAAAGACAGGATGTGGTACCTTCAATCTTGCTTGCGAAAGG
AATCTGATAAAGAATGTTCTGTTGTCATCTATGACTTCATCCAGAGCTATAAAATTCTTCTTCTTTCTTG
TGGCATCTCCTTGGAGCAAAGTTATGAAGATCCTAAGGTGGCATGCTGGTTACTAGATCCAGATTCTCAG
GAGCCGACTCTTCATAGCATAGTTACCAGTTTTCTTCCTCATGAGCTTCCACTCCTAGAAGGGATGGAGA
CCAGCCAAGGGATTCAAAGCCTGGGGCTAAATGCTGGCAGTGAGCATTCTGGGCGATACAGAGCATCTGT
GGAGTCCATTCTCATCTTCAACTCTATGAATCAGCTCAACTCTTTGTTGCAGAAGGAAAACCTTCAAGAT
GTTTTCCGTAAGGTGGAAATGCCCTCTCAGTACTGCTTGGCCTTGCTAGAACTAAATGGAATTGGCTTTA
GTACTGCAGAATGTGAAAGTCAGAAACATATAATGCAAGCCAAGCTGGATGCAATTGAGACCCAGGCCTA
TCAACTAGCTGGCCACAGTTTTTCTTTCACCAGTTCAGATGACATCGCTGAGGTTTTATTTTTGGAATTG
AAGTTGCCCCCAAATAGAGAGATGAAAAACCAAGGCAGCAAGAAAACTCTGGGTTCTACCAGAAGAGGGA
TTGACAATGGACGCAAGCTAAGGCTGGGAAGACAGTTCAGCACTAGTAAGGACGTTTTAAATAAATTAAA
GGCATTACATCCTTTACCAGGCTTGATATTAGAATGGAGAAGAATCACTAATGCTATTACCAAAGTGGTC
TTTCCCCTTCAGCGGGAAAAGTGTCTTAATCCTTTTCTTGGAATGGAAAGAATCTATCCTGTATCACAGT
CGCACACTGCTACAGGACGAATAACCTTTACAGAACCAAATATTCAGAATGTGCCAAGAGATTTTGAAAT
CAAAATGCCAACACTAGTAGGAGAAAGCCCACCTTCTCAAGCTGTAGGCAAAGGCCTACTTCCCATGGGC
AGAGGAAAATATAAGAAGGGTTTCAGCGTGAATCCTAGATGCCAGGCACAGATGGAGGAGAGAGCTGCAG
ACAGAGGAATGCCATTTTCAATTAGCATGCGACATGCCTTTGTGCCTTTCCCAGGTGGTTCAATACTGGC
TGCTGACTACTCTCAGCTTGAACTGAGGATCTTGGCTCATTTATCCCATGATCGTCGTCTCATTCAAGTG
TTAAACACTGGAGCTGATGTTTTCAGGAGCATTGCAGCAGAGTGGAAGATGATTGAGCCAGAGTCTGTTG
GGGATGATCTGAGGCAGCAGGCAAAACAGATTTGCTATGGGATCATTTATGGAATGGGAGCTAAATCTTT
GGGAGAGCAGATGGGCATTAAAGAAAATGATGCTGCATGCTATATTGACTCCTTCAAATCCAGATACACA
GGGATTAATCAATTCATGACAGAGACAGTGAAGAATTGTAAAAGAGACGGATTTGTTCAGACCATTTTGG
GAAGGCGTAGATATTTGCCAGGAATCAAAGACAACAACCCTTATCGTAAAGCTCACGCTGAGCGTCAAGC
TATCAACACAATAGTCCAAGGATCAGCAGCTGATATTGTCAAAATAGCCACAGTTAACATTCAGAAGCAA
TTAGAGACCTTCCACTCAACCTTCAAATCCCATGGTCATCGAGAGGGTATGCTCCAAAGTGACCGAACAG
GATTGTCACGAAAGAGAAAACTGCAAGGGATGTTCTGCCCAATCAGAGGAGGCTTCTTCATCCTTCAACT
CCATGATGAACTCCTATATGAAGTGGCAGAAGAAGATGTTGTTCAGGTAGCTCAGATTGTCAAGAATGAA
ATGGAAAGTGCTGTAAAACTGTCTGTGAAATTGAAAGTGAAAGTGAAAATAGGCGCCAGCTGGGGAGAGC
TAAAGGACTTTGATGTGTAA
