>Addgene plasmid #78462 | Sumo3 PolQM1 | addgene partial sequence | sequence record 153058 | T7 5'-TAATACGACTCACTATAGGG-3'
AATAATTTTGTTTAACTTTAAGAAGGAGATATACCATGAAAGGTCATCACCATCATCATCACGGGTCCCT
GCAGGAGGAGAAGCCCAAGGAGGGTGTGAAGACAGAGAATGACCACATCAACCTGAAGGTGGCCGGGCAG
GACGGCTCCGTGGTGCAGTTCAAGATCAAGAGGCACACGCCGCTGAGCAAGCTGATGAAGGCCTACTGCG
AGAGGCAGGGCTTGTCAATGAGGCAGATCAGATTCAGGTTCGACGGGCAGCCAATCAATGAAACTGACAC
TCCAGCACAGCTGGAGATGGAGGACGAGGACACCATCGACGTGTTCCAGCAGCAGACGGGAGGTGGGTTC
AAAGACAACAGCCCTATTAGTGACACAAGCTTTTCACTTCAGTTATCACAGGATGGATTACAGTTAACTC
CAGCCTCAAGCAGTTCAGAAAGTTTGTCCATAATTGATGTAGCAAGTGACCAAAATCTTTTCCAAACATT
CATTAAGGAGTGGCGGTGCAAAAAGCGATTTTCCATCTCACTGGCTTGTGAAAAGATTAGAAGTTTGACA
TCTTCTAAAACTGCTACTATTGGCAGTAGGTTTAAGCAAGCTAGCTCACCTCAGGAAATTCCTATTAGAG
ATGATGGATTTCCCATTAAAGGTTGTGATGACACCTTGGTGGTTGGACTGGCAGTATGCTGGGGTGGAAG
GGATGCCTATTATTTTTCACTGCAGAAGGAACAAAAGCATTCTGAAATTAGTGCCAGTTTGGTTCCACCT
TCTTTAGATCCAAGCCTGACTTTGAAAGACAGGATGTGGTACCTTCAATCTTGCTTGCGAAAGGAATCTG
ATAAAGAATGTTCTGTTGTCATCTATGACTTCATCCAGAGCTATAAAATTCTTCTTCTTTCTTGTGGCAT
CTCCTTGGAGCAAAGTTATGAAGATCCTAAGGTGGCATGCTGGTTACTAGATCCAGATTCTCAGGAGCCG
ACTCTTCATAGC
