>Addgene plasmid #78462 | Sumo3 PolQM1 | addgene partial sequence | sequence record 153059 | T7term 5'-GCTAGTTATTGCTCAGCGG-3'
TTCCTTTCGGGCTTTGTTAGCAGCCGGATCTCAGTGGTGGTGGTGGTGGTGCTCGAGTGCGGCCGCAAGC
TTGTCGACGGAGCTCGAATTCGGATCCTTACACATCAAAGTCCTTTAGCTCTCCCCAGCTGGCGCCTATT
TTCACTTTCACTTTCAATTTCACAGACAGTTTTACAGCACTTTCCATTTCATTCTTGACAATCTGAGCTA
CCTGAACAACATCTTCTTCTGCCACTTCATATAGGAGTTCATCATGGAGTTGAAGGATGAAGAAGCCTCC
TCTGATTGGGCAGAACATCCCTTGCAGTTTTCTCTTTCGTGACAATCCTGTTCGGTCACTTTGGAGCATA
CCCTCTCGATGACCATGGGATTTGAAGGTTGAGTGGAAGGTCTCTAATTGCTTCTGAATGTTAACTGTGG
CTATTTTGACAATATCAGCTGCTGATCCTTGGACTATTGTGTTGATAGCTTGACGCTCAGCGTGAGCTTT
ACGATAAGGGTTGTTGTCTTTGATTCCTGGCAAATATCTACGCCTTCCCAAAATGGTCTGAACAAATCCG
TCTCTTTTACAATTCTTCACTGTCTCTGTCATGAATTGATTAATCCCTGTGTATCTGGATTTGAAGGAGT
CAATATAGCATGCAGCATCATTTTCTTTAATGCCCATCTGCTCTCCCAAAGATTTAGCTCCCATTCCATA
AATGATCCCATAGCAAATCTGTTTTGCCTGCTGCCTCAGATCATCCCCAACAGACTCTGGCTCAATCATC
TTCCACTCTGCTGCAATGCTCCTGAAAACATCAGCTCCAGTGTTTAACACTTGAATGAGACGACGATCAT
GGGATAAATGAGCCAAGATCCTCAGTTCAAGCTGAGAGTAGTCAGCAGCCAGTATTGAACCACCTGGGAA
AGGCACAAAGGCATGTCGCATGCTAATTGAAAATGGCATTCCTCTGTCTGCAGCTCTCTCCTCCATCTGT
G
